Addgene plasmid #122121: Foxf2 pcDNA HisC
Purpose: Expression of Foxf2 in mammalian cells
Depositing lab: Paul Herring. Depositing organization: Indiana University School of Medicine, Indianapolis. Publication: The transcription factor Foxf1 binds to serum response factor and myocardin to regulate gene transcription in visceral smooth muscle cells. Hoggatt AM, Kim JR, Ustiyan V, Ren X, Kalin TV, Kalinichenko VV, Herring BP. J Biol Chem. 2013 Oct 4;288(40):28477-87. doi: 10.1074/jbc.M113.478974. Epub 2013 Aug 14. PubMed 23946491.
Backbone
  Vector backbone: pcDNA3.1 HisC
  Backbone manufacturer: Invitrogen
  Vector type: Mammalian Expression
Growth in bacteria
  Bacterial resistance: Ampicillin, 100 μg/mL
  Growth temperature: 37°C
  Growth strain: DH5alpha
  Copy number: High Copy
Gene/Insert
  Gene/Insert name: Foxf2
  Species: M. musculus (mouse)
  Entrez Gene: Foxf2 (a.k.a. FREAC2, Fkh20, LUN)
  Tag / fusion protein: Express (N terminal on insert); 6xHis (C terminal on insert)
  Cloning method: Restriction Enzyme; 5′ cloning site Unknown (unknown if destroyed); 3′ cloning site Unknown (unknown if destroyed)
Terms and licenses: Academic/Nonprofit Terms; Industry Terms: Not Available to Industry
How to cite: Foxf2 pcDNA HisC was a gift from Paul Herring (Addgene plasmid # 122121 ; http://n2t.net/addgene:122121 ; RRID:Addgene_122121)
