[The description below was written by a language model from this plasmid's Addgene catalogue record and pLannotate feature annotations shown in this document.]
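Description:
Foxf2 pcDNA HisC is a mammalian expression plasmid built on the Invitrogen pcDNA3.1 HisC backbone and carrying the mouse forkhead transcription factor Foxf2 (also known as FREAC2, Fkh20 or LUN). It is propagated in E. coli as a high-copy plasmid through a ColE1/pUC-type origin with ampicillin selection from the bla gene. An f1 origin is also present, which allows single-stranded DNA production. For selection in mammalian cells, an SV40 early promoter drives a neomycin phosphotransferase gene terminated by an SV40 polyadenylation signal, allowing G418 selection of stable transfectants.

In the sequenced 6,812 nt record, the expression cassette begins with the human CMV immediate-early enhancer and promoter, followed by a T7 promoter that can be used for in vitro transcription. Downstream lies the backbone's N-terminal leader, annotated as a short 6xHis-containing tag fragment, the T7 gene 10 leader peptide, and the Xpress epitope with its enterokinase cleavage site. The Foxf2 open reading frame of about 1.3 kb follows and ends ahead of the bovine growth hormone polyadenylation signal. The automated annotation matched the insert to human FOXF2, which probably reflects homology, since the catalogue gives the species as mouse. The catalogue also lists the 6xHis tag as C-terminal on the insert, whereas the feature table shows a His-type element only upstream of the coding sequence and no tag after it. The cloning sites are not recorded.

The stated purpose is expression of Foxf2 in mammalian cells, where the epitope leader supports detection or purification of the protein. The associated work examined forkhead factor regulation of gene transcription in visceral smooth muscle cells.
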