Features (pLannotate 1.2.2; 23 found; start..end, strand, type, name):
      1..380     +  enhancer       CMV enhancer: human cytomegalovirus immediate early enhancer
    381..584     +  promoter       CMV promoter: human cytomegalovirus (CMV) immediate early promoter
    580..613     +  LTR            5' LTR (truncated) (fragment): truncated 5' long terminal repeat (LTR) from HIV-1
    629..647     +  promoter       T7 promoter: promoter for bacteriophage T7 RNA polymerase
    698..718     +  CDS            capTEV™ (fragment): composite tag for in vivo biotinylation, TEV protease cleavage, and 6xHis tagging
    719..751     +  CDS            T7 tag (gene 10 leader): leader peptide from bacteriophage T7 gene 10 promotes efficient translation in E. coli
    755..778     +  CDS            Xpress™ tag: Xpress™ epitope tag, including an enterokinase recognition and cleavage site
    791..2128    +  CDS            FOXF2: FOXF2_HUMAN - Also known as FKHL6, FREAC2. Experimental evidence at protein level: Swiss-Prot protein existence level 1. Probable transcription activator for a number of lung- specific genes (PubMed:8626802). Mediates up-regulation of the E3 ligase IRF2BPL and drives ubiquitination and degradation of CTNNB1 (PubMed:29374064). From Homo sapiens (Human).
   2175..2399    +  polyA_signal   bGH poly(A) signal: bovine growth hormone polyadenylation signal
   2403..2424    +  promoter       SV40 promoter (fragment): SV40 enhancer and early promoter
   2445..2873    +  rep_origin     f1 ori (sequence partly withheld): f1 bacteriophage origin of replication; arrow indicates direction of (+) strand synthesis
   2887..3216    +  promoter       SV40 promoter: SV40 enhancer and early promoter
   3283..4074    +  CDS            neo: KKA2_KLEPN - Also known as kan, nptII. Experimental evidence at protein level: Swiss-Prot protein existence level 1. Resistance to kanamycin, neomycin, paromomycin, ribostamycin, butirosin and gentamicin B. From Klebsiella pneumoniae.
   4098..4256    +  CDS            ble (fragment): BLE_KLEPN - Experimental evidence at protein level: Swiss-Prot protein existence level 1. Binding protein with a strong affinity to the bleomycin family of antibiotics. Binds to CL990; an antimitotic-antibiotic compound. From Klebsiella pneumoniae.
   4251..4372    +  polyA_signal   SV40 poly(A) signal: SV40 polyadenylation signal
   4445..4461    -  protein_bind   lac operator: The lac repressor binds to the lac operator to inhibit transcription in E. coli. This inhibition can be relieved by adding lactose or isopropyl-β-D-thiogalactopyranoside (IPTG). lac repressor encoded by lacI
   4469..4499    -  promoter       lac promoter: promoter for the E. coli lac operon
   4514..4535    -  protein_bind   CAP binding site: CAP binding activates transcription in the presence of cAMP. E. coli catabolite activator protein
   4548..4640    -  CDS            lacI (fragment): lac repressor; lacI; The lac repressor binds to the lac operator to inhibit transcription in E. coli. This inhibition can be relieved by adding lactose or isopropyl-β-D-thiogalactopyranoside (IPTG).
   4823..5411    -  rep_origin     ori: high-copy-number ColE1/pMB1/pBR322/pUC origin of replication
   5582..6442    -  CDS            AmpR: β-lactamase; bla; confers resistance to ampicillin, carbenicillin, and related antibiotics
   6443..6547    -  promoter       AmpR promoter: bla
   6606..6658    -  misc_feature   bom (fragment): basis of mobility region from pBR322
>Addgene plasmid #122121 | Foxf2 pcDNA HisC | addgene full sequence | sequence record 237165 | Addgene NGS Result
GACATTGATTATTGACTAGTTATTAATAGTAATCAATTACGGGGTCATTAGTTCATAGCCCATATATGGA
GTTCCGCGTTACATAACTTACGGTAAATGGCCCGCCTGGCTGACCGCCCAACGACCCCCGCCCATTGACG
TCAATAATGACGTATGTTCCCATAGTAACGCCAATAGGGACTTTCCATTGACGTCAATGGGTGGAGTATT
TACGGTAAACTGCCCACTTGGCAGTACATCAAGTGTATCATATGCCAAGTACGCCCCCTATTGACGTCAA
TGACGGTAAATGGCCCGCCTGGCATTATGCCCAGTACATGACCTTATGGGACTTTCCTACTTGGCAGTAC
ATCTACGTATTAGTCATCGCTATTACCATGGTGATGCGGTTTTGGCAGTACATCAATGGGCGTGGATAGC
GGTTTGACTCACGGGGATTTCCAAGTCTCCACCCCATTGACGTCAATGGGAGTTTGTTTTGGCACCAAAA
TCAACGGGACTTTCCAAAATGTCGTAACAACTCCGCCCCATTGACGCAAATGGGCGGTAGGCGTGTACGG
TGGGAGGTCTATATAAGCAGAGCTCTCTGGCTAACTAGAGAACCCACTGCTTACTGGCTTATCGAAATTA
ATACGACTCACTATAGGGAGACCCAAGCTGGCTAGCGTTTAAACTTAAGCTTACCATGGGGGGTTCTCAT
CATCATCATCATCATGGTATGGCTAGCATGACTGGTGGACAGCAAATGGGTCGGGATCTGTACGACGATG
ACGATAAGGTACCAGGATCCATGAGCACCGAGGGCGGGCCTCCGCCACCCCCGCCGCGCCCGCCGCCTGC
CCCACTCCGCCGCGCGTGCAGCCCGGCGCCCGGCGCGCTCCAGGCCGCCTTGATGAGCCCGCCACCCGCC
GCCACCCTGGAGTCCACTTCGTCGTCGTCATCATCATCCTCTGCCTCCTGTGCCTCGTCCTCTTCTAACT
CCGTCAGCGCCTCGGCCGGTGCTTGCAAGAGTGCGGCTAGCAGCGGCGGCGCGGGCGCCGGGAGTGGAGG
CACCAAGAAGGCAACCTCGGGGCTGCGGCGGCCGGAGAAGCCTCCTTACTCGTACATCGCGCTCATCGTC
ATGGCCATCCAGAGCTCGCCCAGCAAGCGCCTGACGCTCAGTGAGATCTACCAGTTCCTACAGGCGCGCT
TCCCCTTTTTCCGTGGCGCCTACCAGGGCTGGAAGAACTCCGTGCGCCACAACCTCTCGCTCAACGAGTG
CTTCATCAAGCTGCCCAAGGGCCTCGGGAGACCTGGTAAGGGCCACTACTGGACCATCGACCCGGCCAGC
GAATTCATGTTTGAGGAGGGTTCGTTCCGCCGCCGGCCGCGCGGCTTCAGGCGGAAGTGCCAGGCTCTCA
AACCCATGTACCATCGCGTGGTGAGCGGCTTGGGCTTCGGGGCCTCGCTGCTGCCCCAGGGCTTCGACTT
CCAAGCGCCCCCGTCGGCGCCTCTGGGTTGCCACGGTCAAGGCGGTTATGGTGGCCTCGACATGATGCCC
GCGGGCTATGATACAGGGGCGGGTGCTCCGGGCCACGCGCATCCACACCACCTCCACCACCACCACGTCC
CCCACATGTCGCCCAACCCGGGCTCCACCTATATGGCCAGCTGCCCGGTGCCCGCAGGTCCTGCGGGCGT
CGGTGCGGCAGCGGGTGGCGGCGGTGGCGGCGGGGACTATGGGCCGGACAGCAGCAGCAGCCCTGTGCCC
TCATCCCCGGCTATGGCAAGCGCCATTGAGTGTCACTCGCCCTACACTAGCCCTGCGGCACATTGGAGCT
CGCCTGGCGCTTCACCTTACCTCAAGCAGCCGCCTGCCCTGACGCCAAGCAGTAATCCCGCGGCCTCTGC
TGGTCTGCACCCCAGCATGTCTTCCTACTCGTTGGAGCAGAGCTACTTGCACCAGAACGCCCGCGAGGAT
CTCTCAGTCGGACTGCCCCGTTACCAGCACCACTCCACTCCAGTGTGCGACAGGAAAGATTTCGTCCTCA
ATTTCAATGGCATTTCTTCTTTCCACCCTTCCGCTAGTGGCTCTTATTATCACCATCATCACCAGAGCGT
GTGCCAAGATATTAAGCCCTGTGTTATGTGACTCGAGTCTAGAGGGCCCGTTTAAACCCGCTGATCAGCC
TCGACTGTGCCTTCTAGTTGCCAGCCATCTGTTGTTTGCCCCTCCCCCGTGCCTTCCTTGACCCTGGAAG
GTGCCACTCCCACTGTCCTTTCCTAATAAAATGAGGAAATTGCATCGCATTGTCTGAGTAGGTGTCATTC
TATTCTGGGGGGTGGGGTGGGGCAGGACAGCAAGGGGGAGGATTGGGAAGACAATAGCAGGCATGCTGGG
GATGCGGTGGGCTCTATGGCTTCTGAGGCGGAAAGAACCAGCTGGGGCTCTAGGGGGTATCCCC
[124 nt withheld, positions 2445-2568]
C
[91 nt withheld, positions 2570-2660]
A
[49 nt withheld, positions 2662-2710]
CCTTTGACGTTGGAGTCCACGTTCTTT
[37 nt withheld, positions 2738-2774]
ACCCTATCTCGGTCTATTCTTTTGATTTATAAGGGATTTTGCCGATTTCGGCCTATTGGTTAAAAAATGA
GCTGATTTAACAAAAATTTAACGCGAATTAATTCTGTGGAATGTGTGTCAGTTAGGGTGTGGAAAGTCCC
CAGGCTCCCCAGCAGGCAGAAGTATGCAAAGCATGCATCTCAATTAGTCAGCAACCAGGTGTGGAAAGTC
CCCAGGCTCCCCAGCAGGCAGAAGTATGCAAAGCATGCATCTCAATTAGTCAGCAACCATAGTCCCGCCC
CTAACTCCGCCCATCCCGCCCCTAACTCCGCCCAGTTCCGCCCATTCTCCGCCCCATGGCTGACTAATTT
TTTTTATTTATGCAGAGGCCGAGGCCGCCTCTGCCTCTGAGCTATTCCAGAAGTAGTGAGGAGGCTTTTT
TGGAGGCCTAGGCTTTTGCAAAAAGCTCCCGGGAGCTTGTATATCCATTTTCGGATCTGATCAAGAGACA
GGATGAGGATCGTTTCGCATGATTGAACAAGATGGATTGCACGCAGGTTCTCCGGCCGCTTGGGTGGAGA
GGCTATTCGGCTATGACTGGGCACAACAGACAATCGGCTGCTCTGATGCCGCCGTGTTCCGGCTGTCAGC
GCAGGGGCGCCCGGTTCTTTTTGTCAAGACCGACCTGTCCGGTGCCCTGAATGAACTGCAGGACGAGGCA
GCGCGGCTATCGTGGCTGGCCACGACGGGCGTTCCTTGCGCAGCTGTGCTCGACGTTGTCACTGAAGCGG
GAAGGGACTGGCTGCTATTGGGCGAAGTGCCGGGGCAGGATCTCCTGTCATCTCACCTTGCTCCTGCCGA
GAAAGTATCCATCATGGCTGATGCAATGCGGCGGCTGCATACGCTTGATCCGGCTACCTGCCCATTCGAC
CACCAAGCGAAACATCGCATCGAGCGAGCACGTACTCGGATGGAAGCCGGTCTTGTCGATCAGGATGATC
TGGACGAAGAGCATCAGGGGCTCGCGCCAGCCGAACTGTTCGCCAGGCTCAAGGCGCGCATGCCCGACGG
CGAGGATCTCGTCGTGACCCATGGCGATGCCTGCTTGCCGAATATCATGGTGGAAAATGGCCGCTTTTCT
GGATTCATCGACTGTGGCCGGCTGGGTGTGGCGGACCGCTATCAGGACATAGCGTTGGCTACCCGTGATA
TTGCTGAAGAGCTTGGCGGCGAATGGGCTGACCGCTTCCTCGTGCTTTACGGTATCGCCGCTCCCGATTC
GCAGCGCATCGCCTTCTATCGCCTTCTTGACGAGTTCTTCTGAGCGGGACTCTGGGGTTCGAAATGACCG
ACCAAGCGACGCCCAACCTGCCATCACGAGATTTCGATTCCACCGCCGCCTTCTATGAAAGGTTGGGCTT
CGGAATCGTTTTCCGGGACGCCGGCTGGATGATCCTCCAGCGCGGGGATCTCATGCTGGAGTTCTTCGCC
CACCCCAACTTGTTTATTGCAGCTTATAATGGTTACAAATAAAGCAATAGCATCACAAATTTCACAAATA
AAGCATTTTTTTCACTGCATTCTAGTTGTGGTTTGTCCAAACTCATCAATGTATCTTATCATGTCTGTAT
ACCGTCGACCTCTAGCTAGAGCTTGGCGTAATCATGGTCATAGCTGTTTCCTGTGTGAAATTGTTATCCG
CTCACAATTCCACACAACATACGAGCCGGAAGCATAAAGTGTAAAGCCTGGGGTGCCTAATGAGTGAGCT
AACTCACATTAATTGCGTTGCGCTCACTGCCCGCTTTCCAGTCGGGAAACCTGTCGTGCCAGCTGCATTA
ATGAATCGGCCAACGCGCGGGGAGAGGCGGTTTGCGTATTGGGCGCTCTTCCGCTTCCTCGCTCACTGAC
TCGCTGCGCTCGGTCGTTCGGCTGCGGCGAGCGGTATCAGCTCACTCAAAGGCGGTAATACGGTTATCCA
CAGAATCAGGGGATAACGCAGGAAAGAACATGTGAGCAAAAGGCCAGCAAAAGGCCAGGAACCGTAAAAA
GGCCGCGTTGCTGGCGTTTTTCCATAGGCTCCGCCCCCCTGACGAGCATCACAAAAATCGACGCTCAAGT
CAGAGGTGGCGAAACCCGACAGGACTATAAAGATACCAGGCGTTTCCCCCTGGAAGCTCCCTCGTGCGCT
CTCCTGTTCCGACCCTGCCGCTTACCGGATACCTGTCCGCCTTTCTCCCTTCGGGAAGCGTGGCGCTTTC
TCATAGCTCACGCTGTAGGTATCTCAGTTCGGTGTAGGTCGTTCGCTCCAAGCTGGGCTGTGTGCACGAA
CCCCCCGTTCAGCCCGACCGCTGCGCCTTATCCGGTAACTATCGTCTTGAGTCCAACCCGGTAAGACACG
ACTTATCGCCACTGGCAGCAGCCACTGGTAACAGGATTAGCAGAGCGAGGTATGTAGGCGGTGCTACAGA
GTTCTTGAAGTGGTGGCCTAACTACGGCTACACTAGAAGAACAGTATTTGGTATCTGCGCTCTGCTGAAG
CCAGTTACCTTCGGAAAAAGAGTTGGTAGCTCTTGATCCGGCAAACAAACCACCGCTGGTAGCGGTGGTT
TTTTTGTTTGCAAGCAGCAGATTACGCGCAGAAAAAAAGGATCTCAAGAAGATCCTTTGATCTTTTCTAC
GGGGTCTGACGCTCAGTGGAACGAAAACTCACGTTAAGGGATTTTGGTCATGAGATTATCAAAAAGGATC
TTCACCTAGATCCTTTTAAATTAAAAATGAAGTTTTAAATCAATCTAAAGTATATATGAGTAAACTTGGT
CTGACAGTTACCAATGCTTAATCAGTGAGGCACCTATCTCAGCGATCTGTCTATTTCGTTCATCCATAGT
TGCCTGACTCCCCGTCGTGTAGATAACTACGATACGGGAGGGCTTACCATCTGGCCCCAGTGCTGCAATG
ATACCGCGAGACCCACGCTCACCGGCTCCAGATTTATCAGCAATAAACCAGCCAGCCGGAAGGGCCGAGC
GCAGAAGTGGTCCTGCAACTTTATCCGCCTCCATCCAGTCTATTAATTGTTGCCGGGAAGCTAGAGTAAG
TAGTTCGCCAGTTAATAGTTTGCGCAACGTTGTTGCCATTGCTACAGGCATCGTGGTGTCACGCTCGTCG
TTTGGTATGGCTTCATTCAGCTCCGGTTCCCAACGATCAAGGCGAGTTACATGATCCCCCATGTTGTGCA
AAAAAGCGGTTAGCTCCTTCGGTCCTCCGATCGTTGTCAGAAGTAAGTTGGCCGCAGTGTTATCACTCAT
GGTTATGGCAGCACTGCATAATTCTCTTACTGTCATGCCATCCGTAAGATGCTTTTCTGTGACTGGTGAG
TACTCAACCAAGTCATTCTGAGAATAGTGTATGCGGCGACCGAGTTGCTCTTGCCCGGCGTCAATACGGG
ATAATACCGCGCCACATAGCAGAACTTTAAAAGTGCTCATCATTGGAAAACGTTCTTCGGGGCGAAAACT
CTCAAGGATCTTACCGCTGTTGAGATCCAGTTCGATGTAACCCACTCGTGCACCCAACTGATCTTCAGCA
TCTTTTACTTTCACCAGCGTTTCTGGGTGAGCAAAAACAGGAAGGCAAAATGCCGCAAAAAAGGGAATAA
GGGCGACACGGAAATGTTGAATACTCATACTCTTCCTTTTTCAATATTATTGAAGCATTTATCAGGGTTA
TTGTCTCATGAGCGGATACATATTTGAATGTATTTAGAAAAATAAACAAATAGGGGTTCCGCGCACATTT
CCCCGAAAAGTGCCACCTGACGTCGACGGATCGGGAGATCTCCCGATCCCCTATGGTGCACTCTCAGTAC
AATCTGCTCTGATGCCGCATAGTTAAGCCAGTATCTGCTCCCTGCTTGTGTGTTGGAGGTCGCTGAGTAG
TGCGCGAGCAAAATTTAAGCTACAACAAGGCAAGGCTTGACCGACAATTGCATGAAGAATCTGCTTAGGG
TTAGGCGTTTTGCGCTGCTTCGCGATGTACGGGCCAGATATACGCGTT
